>Addgene plasmid #79861 | pX330-sgRNA_Drosha_2 | addgene partial sequence | sequence record 153757 | BGH-rev 5'-TAGAAGGCACAGTCGAGG-3'
ACTTTTTCTTTTTTGCCTGGCCGGCCTTTTTCGTGGCCGCCGGCCTTTTGTCGCCTCCCAGCTGAGACAG
GTCGATCCGTGTCTCGTACAGGCCGGTGATGCTCTGGTGGATCAGGGTGGCGTCCAGCACCTCTTTGGTG
CTGGTGTACCTCTTCCGGTCGATGGTGGTGTCAAAGTACTTGAAGGCGGCAGGGGCTCCCAGATTGGTCA
GGGTAAACAGGTGGATGATATTCTCGGCCTGCTCTCTGATGGGCTTATCCCGGTGCTTGTTGTAGGCGGA
CAGCACTTTGTCCAGATTAGCGTCGGCCAGGATCACTCTCTTGGAGAACTCGCTGATCTGCTCGATGATC
TCGTCCAGGTAGTGCTTGTGCTGTTCCACAAACAGCTGTTTCTGCTCATTATCCTCGGGGGAGCCCTTCA
GCTTCTCATAGTGGCTGGCCAGGTACAGGAAGTTCACATATTTGGAGGGCAGGGCCAGTTCGTTTCCCTT
CTGCAGTTCGCCGGCAGAGGCCAGCATTCTCTTCCGGCCGTTTTCCAGCTCGAACAGGGAGTACTTAGGC
AGCTTGATGATCAGGTCCTTTTTCACTTCTTTGTAGCCCTTGGCTTCCAGAAAGTCGATGGGATTCTTCT
CGAAGCTGCTTCTTTCCATGATGGTGATCCCCAGCAGCTCTTTCACACTCTTCAGTTTCTTGGACTTGCC
CTTTTCCACTTTGGCCACCACCAGCACAGAATAGGCCACGGTGGGGCTGTCGAAGCCGCCGTACTTCTTA
GGGTCCCAGTCCTTCTTTCTGGCGATCAGCTTATCGCTGTTCCTCTTGG
