>Addgene plasmid #79861 | pX330-sgRNA_Drosha_2 | addgene partial sequence | sequence record 153758 | hU6-F 5'-GAGGGCCTATTTCCCATGATT-3'
GAGAGATAATTGGAATTAATTTGACTGTAAACACAAAGATATTAGTACAAAATACGTGACGTAGAAAGTA
ATAATTTCTTGGGTAGTTTGCAGTTTTAAAATTATGTTTTAAAATGGACTATCATATGCTTACCGTAACT
TGAAAGTATTTCGATTTCTTGGCTTTATATATCTTGTGGAAAGGACGAAACACCGGCGGCTTCCTGTCCA
TGACAGTTTTAGAGCTAGAAATAGCAAGTTAAAATAAGGCTAGTCCGTTATCAACTTGAAAAAGTGGCAC
CGAGTCGGTGCTTTTTTGTTTTAGAGCTAGAAATAGCAAGTTAAAATAAGGCTAGTCCGTTTTTAGCGCG
TGCGCCAATTCTGCAGACAAATGGCTCTAGAGGTACCCGTTACATAACTTACGGTAAATGGCCCGCCTGG
CTGACCGCCCAACGACCCCCGCCCATTGACGTCAATAGTAACGCCAATAGGGACTTTCCATTGACGTCAA
TGGGTGGAGTATTTACGGTAAACTGCCCACTTGGCAGTACATCAAGTGTATCATATGCCAAGTACGCCCC
CTATTGACGTCAATGACGGTAAATGGCCCGCCTGGCATTGTGCCCAGTACATGACCTTATGGGACTTTCC
TACTTGGCAGTACATCTACGTATTAGTCATCGCTATTACCATGGTCGAGGTGAGCCCCACGTTCTGCTTC
ACTCTCCCCATCTCCCCC
