[The description below was written by a language model from this plasmid's Addgene catalogue record.]
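Description:
pX330-sgRNA_Drosha_2 is an all-in-one CRISPR/Cas9 plasmid built on the pX330-U6-Chimeric_BB-CBh-hSpCas9 backbone and carrying a single guide RNA directed against mouse Drosha. As the backbone name indicates, the vector combines two expression units: a U6 (RNA polymerase III) promoter driving a chimeric guide RNA scaffold, into which the 20-nucleotide Drosha-targeting spacer has been cloned, and a CBh promoter driving a human codon-optimised Streptococcus pyogenes Cas9. Transfecting this one plasmid into mammalian cells therefore supplies both the nuclease and its targeting RNA, so that Cas9 is directed to cut the Drosha locus. The total size is recorded as about 8.5 kb, only a few base pairs larger than the empty backbone, which fits the replacement of the small cloning stuffer by a short guide oligonucleotide duplex.

The plasmid is propagated in E. coli as a high-copy construct under ampicillin selection. The record lists no mammalian selection marker or fluorescent reporter, and no feature table is provided, so finer details of the regulatory elements cannot be confirmed beyond what the backbone name implies. The stated purpose is CRISPR/Cas9 targeting of DROSHA, which encodes the RNase III enzyme that acts with DGCR8 in the Microprocessor complex to process primary microRNA transcripts. The "_2" in the name suggests it is one of several Drosha guides, though the record does not say how they are combined. The associated publication concerns mouse embryonic stem cells and their exit from pluripotency, which points to use in disrupting Drosha in that cell type.
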