Addgene plasmid #79861: pX330-sgRNA_Drosha_2
Purpose: CRISPR/Cas9 DROSHA
Depositing lab: Constance Ciaudo. Depositing organization: ETH Zurich (Swiss Federal Institute of Technology). Publication: Noncanonical function of DGCR8 controls mESC exit from pluripotency. Cirera-Salinas D, Yu J, Bodak M, Ngondo RP, Herbert KM, Ciaudo C. J Cell Biol. 2017 Jan 18. pii: jcb.201606073. doi: 10.1083/jcb.201606073. PubMed 28100686.
Backbone
  Vector backbone: pX330-U6-Chimeric_BB-CBh-hSpCas9
  Backbone manufacturer: Addgene 42230
  Backbone size w/o insert (bp): 8506
  Total vector size (bp): 8509
  Vector type: Mammalian Expression, Bacterial Expression, Mouse Targeting, CRISPR
Growth in bacteria
  Bacterial resistance: Ampicillin, 100 μg/mL
  Growth temperature: 37°C
  Growth strain: DH5alpha
  Copy number: High Copy
Gene/Insert
  Gene/Insert name: sgRNA Drosha
  gRNA/shRNA sequence: GCGGCTTCCTGTCCATGACA
  Species: M. musculus (mouse)
Terms and licenses: Academic/Nonprofit Terms; Industry Terms: Not Available to Industry
How to cite: pX330-sgRNA_Drosha_2 was a gift from Constance Ciaudo (Addgene plasmid # 79861 ; http://n2t.net/addgene:79861 ; RRID:Addgene_79861)
